Addgene plasmid #138078: MYMH 539
Purpose: Control vector with no degradation tag to compare against various degradation tag variants
Depositing lab: Meng How Tan. Depositing organization: Nanyang Technological University (NTU). Publication: An Expanded Synthetic Biology Toolkit for Gene Expression Control in Acetobacteraceae. Teh MY, Ooi KH, Danny Teo SX, Bin Mansoor ME, Shaun Lim WZ, Tan MH. ACS Synth Biol. 2019 Apr 19;8(4):708-723. doi: 10.1021/acssynbio.8b00168. Epub 2019 Mar 22. PubMed 30865830.
Backbone
  Vector backbone: pSEVA-331Bb
  Vector type: Bacterial Expression
Growth in bacteria
  Bacterial resistance: Chloramphenicol, 25 μg/mL
  Growth temperature: 37°C
  Growth strain: DH5alpha
  Copy number: High Copy
Gene/Insert
  Gene/Insert name: J23104-mCherry::sbfI- pSEVA-331Bb
  Species: Synthetic
  Cloning method: Restriction Enzyme; 5′ cloning site Unknown (unknown if destroyed)
Terms and licenses: Academic/Nonprofit Terms; Industry Terms: Not Available to Industry
Depositor comments: Intermediate degradation
How to cite: MYMH 539 was a gift from Meng How Tan (Addgene plasmid # 138078 ; http://n2t.net/addgene:138078 ; RRID:Addgene_138078)
