[The description below was written by a language model from this plasmid's Addgene catalogue record and pLannotate feature annotations shown in this document.]
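Description:
MYMH 539 is a small (about 3.8 kb) bacterial expression plasmid built on pSEVA-331Bb, a BioBrick-compatible member of the SEVA modular vector family. It replicates through the broad-host-range pBBR1 origin together with its cognate Rep protein, which allows maintenance in E. coli as well as other Gram-negative bacteria. The associated work concerns gene expression tools for Acetobacteraceae. An incP oriT lets the plasmid be mobilised by conjugation when transfer functions are supplied in trans. Selection is by chloramphenicol, conferred by the cat gene under its native promoter, and the record lists the plasmid as high copy.

The payload is a constitutive red fluorescent reporter cassette. According to the catalogue entry, mCherry is driven by the synthetic Anderson-series promoter J23104. The automated annotation labels the short promoter region as a fragment of the closely related J23119, which most likely reflects sequence similarity within that promoter family rather than a different part. The mCherry coding sequence is followed by an rrnB T1 and T7Te double terminator, the BioBrick suffix and the lambda t0 terminator. A further rrnB T1 terminator upstream insulates the cassette from read-through from the backbone. The insert name indicates an SbfI site associated with mCherry, presumably for appending sequences, although this site is not annotated in the feature table.

The plasmid carries no degradation tag on mCherry and serves as the untagged reference against which variants bearing different degradation tags are compared for reporter stability and steady-state fluorescence. The depositor comment reads "intermediate degradation", which sits awkwardly with this stated purpose, and the record does not explain it.
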