Features (pLannotate 1.2.2; 12 found; start..end, strand, type, name):
     24..680     +  CDS            cat: CAT_ECOLX - Experimental evidence at protein level: Swiss-Prot protein existence level 1. This enzyme is an effector of chloramphenicol resistance in bacteria. From Escherichia coli. This protein is used as a marker in many commonly used cloning vectors, such as pACYC184.
    832..940     +  oriT           oriT: incP origin of transfer
    951..1613    -  CDS            pBBR1 Rep: replication protein for the broad-host-range plasmid pBBR1 from Bordetella bronchiseptica
   1614..2385    -  rep_origin     pBBR1 oriV: replication origin of the broad-host-range plasmid pBBR1 from Bordetella bronchiseptica; requires the pBBR1 Rep protein for replication
   2500..2586    -  terminator     rrnB T1 terminator: Escherichia coli rrnB; transcription terminator T1 from the E. coli rrnB gene
   2631..2656    +  promoter       J23119(SpeI) promoter (fragment): bacterial promoter (Registry of Standard Biological Parts BBa J23119) modified to end with an SpeI site
   2691..3398    +  CDS            mCherry: mCherry is a basic (constitutively fluorescent) red fluorescent protein published in 2004, derived from Discosoma sp.. It is reported to be a very rapidly-maturing monomer with low acid sensitivity.
   3429..3500    +  terminator     rrnB T1 terminator: transcription terminator T1 from the E. coli rrnB gene
   3516..3543    +  terminator     T7Te terminator: phage T7 early transcription terminator
   3550..3570    +  misc_feature   BioBrick suffix: universal suffix for all parts
   3575..3669    +  terminator     lambda t0 terminator: transcription terminator from phage lambda
   3717..23      +  promoter       cat promoter (across the origin): promoter of the E. coli cat gene encoding chloramphenicol acetyltransferase
>Addgene plasmid #138078 | MYMH 539 | addgene full sequence | sequence record 274952 | Addgene NGS Result
TTTCAGGAGCTAAGGAAGCTAAAATGGAGAAAAAAATCACTGGATATACCACCGTTGATATATCCCAATG
GCATCGTAAAGAACATTTTGAGGCATTTCAGTCAGTTGCTCAATGTACCTATAACCAGACCGTTCAGCTG
GATATTACGGCCTTTTTAAAGACCGTAAAGAAAAATAAGCACAAGTTTTATCCGGCCTTTATTCACATTC
TTGCCCGCCTGATGAATGCTCATCCGGAATTTCGTATGGCAATGAAAGACGGTGAGCTGGTGATATGGGA
TAGTGTTCACCCTTGTTACACCGTTTTCCATGAGCAAACTGAAACGTTTTCATCGCTCTGGAGTGAATAC
CACGACGATTTCCGGCAGTTTCTACACATATATTCGCAAGATGTGGCGTGTTACGGTGAAAACCTGGCCT
ATTTCCCTAAAGGGTTTATTGAGAATATGTTTTTCGTCTCAGCCAATCCCTGGGTGAGTTTCACCAGTTT
TGATTTAAACGTGGCCAATATGGACAACTTCTTCGCCCCCGTTTTCACCATGGGCAAATATTATACGCAA
GGCGACAAGGTGCTGATGCCGCTGGCGATTCAGGTTCATCATGCCGTTTGTGATGGCTTCCATGTCGGCA
GAATGCTTAATGAATTACAACAGTACTGCGATGAGTGGCAGGGCGGGGCGTAATTTGACTTTTGTCCTTT
TCCGCTGCATAACCCTGCTTCGGGGTCATTATAGCGATTTTTTCGGTATATCCATCCTTTTTCGCACGAT
ATACAGGATTTTGCCAAAGGGTTCGTGTAGACTTTCCTTGGTGTATCCAACGGCGTCAGCCGGGCAGGAT
AGGTGAAGTAGGCCCACCCGCGAGCGGGTGTTCCTTCTTCACTGTCCCTTATTCGCACCTGGCGGTGCTC
AACGGGAATCCTGCTCTGCGAGGCTGGCCGTAGGCCGGCCCTACCGGCGCGGCAGCGTTACCCGTGTCGG
CGGCTCCAACGGCTCGCCATCGTCCAGAAAACACGGCTCATCGGGCATCGGCAGGCGCTGCTGCCCGCGC
CGTTCCCATTCCTCCGTTTCGGTCAAGGCTGGCAGGTCTGGTTCCATGCCCGGAATGCCGGGCTGGCTGG
GCGGCTCCTCGCCGGGGCCGGTCGGTAGTTGCTGCTCGCCCGGATACAGGGTCGGGATGCGGCGCAGGTC
GCCATGCCCCAACAGCGATTCGTCCTGGTCGTCGTGATCAACCACCACGGCGGCACTGAACACCGACAGG
CGCAACTGGTCGCGGGGCTGGCCCCACGCCACGCGGTCATTGACCACGTAGGCCGACACGGTGCCGGGGC
CGTTGAGCTTCACGACGGAGATCCAGCGCTCGGCCACCAAGTCCTTGACTGCGTATTGGACCGTCCGCAA
AGAACGTCCGATGAGCTTGGAAAGTGTCTTCTGGCTGACCACCACGGCGTTCTGGTGGCCCATCTGCGCC
ACGAGGTGATGCAGCAGCATTGCCGCCGTGGGTTTCCTCGCAATAAGCCCGGCCCACGCCTCATGCGCTT
TGCGTTCCGTTTGCACCCAGTGACCGGGCTTGTTCTTGGCTTGAATGCCGATTTCTCTGGACTGCGTGGC
CATGCTTATCTCCATGCGGTAGGGGTGCCGCACGGTTGCGGCACCATGCGCAATCAGCTGCAACTTTTCG
GCAGCGCGACAACAATTATGCGTTGCGTAAAAGTGGCAGTCAATTACAGATTTTCTTTAACCTACGCAAT
GAGCTATTGCGGGGGGTGCCGCAATGAGCTGTTGCGTACCCCCCTTTTTTAAGTTGTTGATTTTTAAGTC
TTTCGCATTTCGCCCTATATCTAGTTCTTTGGTGCCCAAAGAAGGGCACCCCTGCGGGGTTCCCCCACGC
CTTCGGCGCGGCTCCCCCTCCGGCAAAAAGTGGCCCCTCCGGGGCTTGTTGATCGACTGCGCGGCCTTCG
GCCTTGCCCAAGGTGGCGCTGCCCCCTTGGAACCCCCGCACTCGCCGCCGTGAGGCTCGGGGGGCAGGCG
GGCGGGCTTCGCCCTTCGACTGCCCCCACTCGCATAGGCTTGGGTCGTTCCAGGCGCGTCAAGGCCAAGC
CGCTGCGCGGTCGCTGCGCGAGCCTTGACCCGCCTTCCACTTGGTGTCCAACCGGCAAGCGAAGCGCGCA
GGCCGCAGGCCGGAGGCTTTTCCCCAGAGAAAATTAAAAAAATTGATGGGGCAAGGCCGCAGGCCGCGCA
GTTGGAGCCGGTGGGTATGTGGTCGAAGGCTGGGTAGCCGGTGGGCAATCCCTGTGGTCAAGCTCGTGGG
CAGGCGCAGCCTGTCCATCAGCTTGTCCAGCAGGGTTGTCCACGGGCCGAGCGAAGCGAGCCAGCCGGTG
GCCGCTCGCGGCCATCGTCCACATATCCACGGGCTGGCAAGGGAGCGCAGCGACCGCGCAGGGCGAAGCC
CGGAGAGCAAGCCCGTAGGGGGGGCGCGCCCAGCTGTCTAGGGCGGCGGATTTGTCCTACTCAGGAGAGC
GTTCACCGACAAACAACAGATAAAACGAAAGGCCCAGTCTTTCGACTGAGCCTTTCGTTTTATTTGATGC
CTTTAATTAAAGCGGATAACAATTTCACACAGGAGAATTCTTGACAGCTAGCTCAGTCCTAGGTATTGTG
CTAGCTCTAGAGAAAGAGGAGAAATACTAGATGGTGAGCAAGGGCGAGGAGGATAACATGGCCATCATCA
AGGAGTTCATGCGCTTCAAGGTGCACATGGAGGGCTCCGTGAACGGCCACGAGTTCGAGATCGAGGGCGA
GGGCGAGGGCCGCCCCTACGAGGGCACCCAGACCGCCAAGCTGAAGGTGACCAAGGGTGGCCCCCTGCCC
TTCGCCTGGGACATCCTGTCCCCTCAGTTCATGTACGGCTCCAAGGCCTACGTGAAGCACCCCGCCGACA
TCCCCGACTACTTGAAGCTGTCCTTCCCCGAGGGCTTCAAGTGGGAGCGCGTGATGAACTTCGAGGACGG
CGGCGTGGTGACCGTGACCCAGGACTCCTCCTTGCAGGACGGCGAGTTCATCTACAAGGTGAAGCTGCGC
GGCACCAACTTCCCCTCCGACGGCCCCGTAATGCAGAAGAAGACCATGGGCTGGGAGGCCTCCTCCGAGC
GGATGTACCCCGAGGACGGCGCCCTGAAGGGCGAGATCAAGCAGAGGCTGAAGCTGAAGGACGGCGGCCA
CTACGACGCTGAGGTCAAGACCACCTACAAGGCCAAGAAGCCCGTGCAGCTGCCCGGCGCCTACAACGTC
AACATCAAGTTGGACATCACCTCCCACAACGAGGACTACACCATCGTGGAACAGTACGAACGCGCCGAGG
GCCGCCACTCCACCGGCGGCATGGACGAGCTGTACAAGTAATAATACTAGACCTGCAGGGCCAGGCATCA
AATAAAACGAAAGGCTCAGTCGAAAGACTGGGCCTTTCGTTTTATCTGTTGTTTGTCGGTGAACGCTCTC
TACTAGAGTCACACTGGCTCACCTTCGGGTGGGCCTTTCTGCGTTTATATACTAGTAGCGGCCGCTGCAG
CTTGGACTCCTGTTGATAGATCCAGTAATGACCTCAGAACTCCATCTGGATTTGTTCAGAACGCTCGGTT
GCCGCCGGGCGTTTTTTATTGGTGAGAATCCAGGGGTCCCCAATAATTACGATTTAAATTGGCGAAAATG
AGACGTTGATCGGCACGTAAGAGGTTCCAACTTTCACCATAATGAAATAAGATCACTACCGGGCGTATTT
TTTGAGTTATCGAGAT
